>Addgene plasmid #106348 | pFRT-TO-DEST | addgene full sequence | sequence record 203179 | Addgene NGS Result
GACATTGATTATTGACTAGTTATTAATAGTAATCAATTACGGGGTCATTAGTTCATAGCCCATATATGGA
GTTCCGCGTTACATAACTTACGGTAAATGGCCCGCCTGGCTGACCGCCCAACGACCCCCGCCCATTGACG
TCAATAATGACGTATGTTCCCATAGTAACGCCAATAGGGACTTTCCATTGACGTCAATGGGTGGAGTATT
TACGGTAAACTGCCCACTTGGCAGTACATCAAGTGTATCATATGCCAAGTACGCCCCCTATTGACGTCAA
TGACGGTAAATGGCCCGCCTGGCATTATGCCCAGTACATGACCTTATGGGACTTTCCTACTTGGCAGTAC
ATCTACGTATTAGTCATCGCTATTACCATGGTGATGCGGTTTTGGCAGTACATCAATGGGCGTGGATAGC
GGTTTGACTCACGGGGATTTCCAAGTCTCCACCCCATTGACGTCAATGGGAGTTTGTTTTGGCACCAAAA
TCAACGGGACTTTCCAAAATGTCGTAACAACTCCGCCCCATTGACGCAAATGGGCGGTAGGCGTGTACGG
TGGGAGGTCTATATAAGCAGAGCTCTCCCTATCAGTGATAGAGATCTCCCTATCAGTGATAGAGATCGTC
GACGAGCTCGTTTAGTGAACCGTCAGATCGCCTGGAGACGCCATCCACGCTGTTTTGACCTCCATAGAAG
ACACCGGGACCGATCCAGCCTCCGGACTCTAGCGTTTAAACTTAAGCTTACAAGTTTGTACAAAAAAGCT
GAACGAGAAACGTAAAATGATATAAATATCAATATATTAAATTAGATTTTGCATAAAAAACAGACTACAT
AATACTGTAAAACACAACATATCCAGTCACTATGGCGGCCGCATTAGGCACCCCAGGCTTTACACTTTAT
GCTTCCGGCTCGTATAATGTGTGGATTTTGAGTTAGGATCCGTCGAGATTTTCAGGAGCTAAGGAAGCTA
AAATGGAGAAAAAAATCACTGGATATACCACCGTTGATATATCCCAATGGCATCGTAAAGAACATTTTGA
GGCATTTCAGTCAGTTGCTCAATGTACCTATAACCAGACCGTTCAGCTGGATATTACGGCCTTTTTAAAG
ACCGTAAAGAAAAATAAGCACAAGTTTTATCCGGCCTTTATTCACATTCTTGCCCGCCTGATGAATGCTC
ATCCGGAATTCCGTATGGCAATGAAAGACGGTGAGCTGGTGATATGGGATAGTGTTCACCCTTGTTACAC
CGTTTTCCATGAGCAAACTGAAACGTTTTCATCGCTCTGGAGTGAATACCACGACGATTTCCGGCAGTTT
CTACACATATATTCGCAAGATGTGGCGTGTTACGGTGAAAACCTGGCCTATTTCCCTAAAGGGTTTATTG
AGAATATGTTTTTCGTCTCAGCCAATCCCTGGGTGAGTTTCACCAGTTTTGATTTAAACGTGGCCAATAT
GGACAACTTCTTCGCCCCCGTTTTCACCATGGGCAAATATTATACGCAAGGCGACAAGGTGCTGATGCCG
CTGGCGATTCAGGTTCATCATGCCGTTTGTGATGGCTTCCATGTCGGCAGAATGCTTAATGAATTACAAC
AGTACTGCGATGAGTGGCAGGGCGGGGCGTAAAGATCTGGATCCGGCTTACTAAAAGCCAGATAACAGTA
TGCGTATTTGCGCGCTGATTTTTGCGGTATAAGAATATATACTGATATGTATACCCGAAGTATGTCAAAA
AGAGGTATGCTATGAAGCAGCGTATTACAGTGACAGTTGACAGCGACAGCTATCAGTTGCTCAAGGCATA
TATGATGTCAATATCTCCGGTCTGGTAAGCACAACCATGCAGAATGAAGCCCGTCGTCTGCGTGCCGAAC
GCTGGAAAGCGGAAAATCAGGAAGGGATGGCTGAGGTCGCCCGGTTTATTGAAATGAACGGCTCTTTTGC
TGACGAGAACAGGGGCTGGTGAAATGCAGTTTAAGGTTTACACCTATAAAAGAGAGAGCCGTTATCGTCT
GTTTGTGGATGTACAGAGTGATATTATTGACACGCCCGGGCGACGGATGGTGATCCCCCTGGCCAGTGCA
CGTCTGCTGTCAGATAAAGTCTCCCGTGAACTTTACCCGGTGGTGCATATCGGGGATGAAAGCTGGCGCA
TGATGACCACCGATATGGCCAGTGTGCCGGTCTCCGTTATCGGGGAAGAAGTGGCTGATCTCAGCCACCG
CGAAAATGACATCAAAAACGCCATTAACCTGATGTTCTGGGGAATATAAATGTCAGGCTCCCTTATACAC
AGCCAGTCTGCAGGTCGACCATAGTGACTGGATATGTTGTGTTTTACAGTATTATGTAGTCTGTTTTTTA
TGCAAAATCTAATTTAATATATTGATATTTATATCATTTTACGTTTCTCGTTCAGCTTTCTTGTACAAAG
TGGTTGATATCCAGCACAGTGGCGGCCGCTCAAGTCTAGAGGGCCCGCGGTTCGAAGGTAAGCCTATCCC
TAACCCTCTCCTCGGTCTCGATTCTACGCTCGAGTCTAGAGGGCCCGTTTAAACCCGCTGATCAGCCTCG
ACTGTGCCTTCTAGTTGCCAGCCATCTGTTGTTTGCCCCTCCCCCGTGCCTTCCTTGACCCTGGAAGGTG
CCACTCCCACTGTCCTTTCCTAATAAAATGAGGAAATTGCATCGCATTGTCTGAGTAGGTGTCATTCTAT
TCTGGGGGGTGGGGTGGGGCAGGACAGCAAGGGGGAGGATTGGGAAGACAATAGCAGGCATGCTGGGGAT
GCGGTGGGCTCTATGGCTTCTGAGGCGGAAAGAACCAGCTGGGGCTCTAGGGGGTATCCCC
[124 nt withheld, positions 2862-2985]
C
[91 nt withheld, positions 2987-3077]
AGGGTGATGGTTCACGTACCTAGAAGTTCCTATTCCGAAGTTCCTATTCTCTAGAAAGTATAGGAACTTC
CTTGGCCAAAAAGCCTGAACTCACCGCGACGTCTGTCGAGAAGTTTCTGATCGAAAAGTTCGACAGCGTC
TCCGACCTGATGCAGCTCTCGGAGGGCGAAGAATCTCGTGCTTTCAGCTTCGATGTAGGAGGGCGTGGAT
ATGTCCTGCGGGTAAATAGCTGCGCCGATGGTTTCTACAAAGATCGTTATGTTTATCGGCACTTTGCATC
GGCCGCGCTCCCGATTCCGGAAGTGCTTGACATTGGGGAATTCAGCGAGAGCCTGACCTATTGCATCTCC
CGCCGTGCACAGGGTGTCACGTTGCAAGACCTGCCTGAAACCGAACTGCCCGCTGTTCTGCAGCCGGTCG
CGGAGGCCATGGATGCGATCGCTGCGGCCGATCTTAGCCAGACGAGCGGGTTCGGCCCATTCGGACCGCA
AGGAATCGGTCAATACACTACATGGCGTGATTTCATATGCGCGATTGCTGATCCCCATGTGTATCACTGG
CAAACTGTGATGGACGACACCGTCAGTGCGTCCGTCGCGCAGGCTCTCGATGAGCTGATGCTTTGGGCCG
AGGACTGCCCCGAAGTCCGGCACCTCGTGCACGCGGATTTCGGCTCCAACAATGTCCTGACGGACAATGG
CCGCATAACAGCGGTCATTGACTGGAGCGAGGCGATGTTCGGGGATTCCCAATACGAGGTCGCCAACATC
TTCTTCTGGAGGCCGTGGTTGGCTTGTATGGAGCAGCAGACGCGCTACTTCGAGCGGAGGCATCCGGAGC
TTGCAGGATCGCCGCGGCTCCGGGCGTATATGCTCCGCATTGGTCTTGACCAACTCTATCAGAGCTTGGT
TGACGGCAATTTCGATGATGCAGCTTGGGCGCAGGGTCGATGCGACGCAATCGTCCGATCCGGAGCCGGG
ACTGTCGGGCGTACACAAATCGCCCGCAGAAGCGCGGCCGTCTGGACCGATGGCTGTGTAGAAGTACTCG
CCGATAGTGGAAACCGACGCCCCAGCACTCGTCCGAGGGCAAAGGAATAGCACGTACTACGAGATTTCGA
TTCCACCGCCGCCTTCTATGAAAGGTTGGGCTTCGGAATCGTTTTCCGGGACGCCGGCTGGATGATCCTC
CAGCGCGGGGATCTCATGCTGGAGTTCTTCGCCCACCCCAACTTGTTTATTGCAGCTTATAATGGTTACA
AATAAAGCAATAGCATCACAAATTTCACAAATAAAGCATTTTTTTCACTGCATTCTAGTTGTGGTTTGTC
CAAACTCATCAATGTATCTTATCATGTCTGTATACCGTCGACCTCTAGCTAGAGCTTGGCGTAATCATGG
TCATAGCTGTTTCCTGTGTGAAATTGTTATCCGCTCACAATTCCACACAACATACGAGCCGGAAGCATAA
AGTGTAAAGCCTGGGGTGCCTAATGAGTGAGCTAACTCACATTAATTGCGTTGCGCTCACTGCCCGCTTT
CCAGTCGGGAAACCTGTCGTGCCAGCTGCATTAATGAATCGGCCAACGCGCGGGGAGAGGCGGTTTGCGT
ATTGGGCGCTCTTCCGCTTCCTCGCTCACTGACTCGCTGCGCTCGGTCGTTCGGCTGCGGCGAGCGGTAT
CAGCTCACTCAAAGGCGGTAATACGGTTATCCACAGAATCAGGGGATAACGCAGGAAAGAACATGTGAGC
AAAAGGCCAGCAAAAGGCCAGGAACCGTAAAAAGGCCGCGTTGCTGGCGTTTTTCCATAGGCTCCGCCCC
CCTGACGAGCATCACAAAAATCGACGCTCAAGTCAGAGGTGGCGAAACCCGACAGGACTATAAAGATACC
AGGCGTTTCCCCCTGGAAGCTCCCTCGTGCGCTCTCCTGTTCCGACCCTGCCGCTTACCGGATACCTGTC
CGCCTTTCTCCCTTCGGGAAGCGTGGCGCTTTCTCATAGCTCACGCTGTAGGTATCTCAGTTCGGTGTAG
GTCGTTCGCTCCAAGCTGGGCTGTGTGCACGAACCCCCCGTTCAGCCCGACCGCTGCGCCTTATCCGGTA
ACTATCGTCTTGAGTCCAACCCGGTAAGACACGACTTATCGCCACTGGCAGCAGCCACTGGTAACAGGAT
TAGCAGAGCGAGGTATGTAGGCGGTGCTACAGAGTTCTTGAAGTGGTGGCCTAACTACGGCTACACTAGA
AGAACAGTATTTGGTATCTGCGCTCTGCTGAAGCCAGTTACCTTCGGAAAAAGAGTTGGTAGCTCTTGAT
CCGGCAAACAAACCACCGCTGGTAGCGGTGGTTTTTTTGTTTGCAAGCAGCAGATTACGCGCAGAAAAAA
AGGATCTCAAGAAGATCCTTTGATCTTTTCTACGGGGTCTGACGCTCAGTGGAACGAAAACTCACGTTAA
GGGATTTTGGTCATGAGATTATCAAAAAGGATCTTCACCTAGATCCTTTTAAATTAAAAATGAAGTTTTA
AATCAATCTAAAGTATATATGAGTAAACTTGGTCTGACAGTTACCAATGCTTAATCAGTGAGGCACCTAT
CTCAGCGATCTGTCTATTTCGTTCATCCATAGTTGCCTGACTCCCCGTCGTGTAGATAACTACGATACGG
GAGGGCTTACCATCTGGCCCCAGTGCTGCAATGATACCGCGAGACCCACGCTCACCGGCTCCAGATTTAT
CAGCAATAAACCAGCCAGCCGGAAGGGCCGAGCGCAGAAGTGGTCCTGCAACTTTATCCGCCTCCATCCA
GTCTATTAATTGTTGCCGGGAAGCTAGAGTAAGTAGTTCGCCAGTTAATAGTTTGCGCAACGTTGTTGCC
ATTGCTACAGGCATCGTGGTGTCACGCTCGTCGTTTGGTATGGCTTCATTCAGCTCCGGTTCCCAACGAT
CAAGGCGAGTTACATGATCCCCCATGTTGTGCAAAAAAGCGGTTAGCTCCTTCGGTCCTCCGATCGTTGT
CAGAAGTAAGTTGGCCGCAGTGTTATCACTCATGGTTATGGCAGCACTGCATAATTCTCTTACTGTCATG
CCATCCGTAAGATGCTTTTCTGTGACTGGTGAGTACTCAACCAAGTCATTCTGAGAATAGTGTATGCGGC
GACCGAGTTGCTCTTGCCCGGCGTCAATACGGGATAATACCGCGCCACATAGCAGAACTTTAAAAGTGCT
CATCATTGGAAAACGTTCTTCGGGGCGAAAACTCTCAAGGATCTTACCGCTGTTGAGATCCAGTTCGATG
TAACCCACTCGTGCACCCAACTGATCTTCAGCATCTTTTACTTTCACCAGCGTTTCTGGGTGAGCAAAAA
CAGGAAGGCAAAATGCCGCAAAAAAGGGAATAAGGGCGACACGGAAATGTTGAATACTCATACTCTTCCT
TTTTCAATATTATTGAAGCATTTATCAGGGTTATTGTCTCATGAGCGGATACATATTTGAATGTATTTAG
AAAAATAAACAAATAGGGGTTCCGCGCACATTTCCCCGAAAAGTGCCACCTGACGTCGACGGATCGGGAG
ATCTCCCGATCCCCTATGGTGCACTCTCAGTACAATCTGCTCTGATGCCGCATAGTTAAGCCAGTATCTG
CTCCCTGCTTGTGTGTTGGAGGTCGCTGAGTAGTGCGCGAGCAAAATTTAAGCTACAACAAGGCAAGGCT
TGACCGACAATTGCATGAAGAATCTGCTTAGGGTTAGGCGTTTTGCGCTGCTTCGCGATGTACGGGCCAG
ATATACGCGTT
Features (pLannotate 1.2.2; 28 found; start..end, strand, type, name):
      1..380     +  enhancer       CMV enhancer: human cytomegalovirus immediate early enhancer
    381..584     +  promoter       CMV promoter: human cytomegalovirus (CMV) immediate early promoter
    586..605     +  promoter       PLtetO-1 promoter (fragment): modified phage lambda PL promoter with tet operator sites (Lutz and Bujard, 1997)
    607..626     +  promoter       PLtetO-1 promoter (fragment): modified phage lambda PL promoter with tet operator sites (Lutz and Bujard, 1997)
    634..667     +  promoter       TRE3GV promoter (fragment): 3rd-generation Tet-responsive promoter that can be activated by binding of Tet-On® 3G, optimized for retroviral and lentiviral vectors
    750..874     +  protein_bind   attR1: mutant version of attR; recombination site for the Gateway® LR reaction LR Clonase™
    899..929     +  promoter       lac UV5 promoter: E. coli lac promoter with an "up" mutation
    953..982     +  promoter       cat promoter (fragment): promoter of the E. coli cat gene encoding chloramphenicol acetyltransferase
    983..1642    +  CDS            CmR: chloramphenicol acetyltransferase; cat; confers resistance to chloramphenicol
   1821..1979    +  CDS            ccdA (fragment): CCDA_ECO57 - Also known as H, letA. Experimental evidence at protein level: Swiss-Prot protein existence level 1. Antitoxin component of a type II toxin-antitoxin (TA) system which inhibits the post-segregational killing (PSK) of plasmid-free cells, also referred to as a plasmid addiction system. Binds to and blocks the activity of CcdB; will also remove bound CcdB protein from the CcdB-GyrA complex by forming a CcdA-CcdB complex, a process termed rejuvenation. Functions as a transcriptional corepressor for the ccdAB operon, repression also requires CcdB (By similarity). From Escherichia coli
   1984..2286    +  CDS            ccdB: CCDB_ECOLI - Also known as G, letB, letD. Experimental evidence at protein level: Swiss-Prot protein existence level 1. Toxic component of a type II toxin-antitoxin (TA) system, functioning in plasmid maintainence. Responsible for the post- segregational killing (PSK) of plasmid-free cells, also referred to as a plasmid addiction system. Half-life of over 2 hours. Cell killing by CcdB is accompanied by filamentation, defects in chromosome and plasmid segregation, defects in cell division, formation of anucleate cells, decreased DNA synthesis and plasmid loss. Interferes with the activity of DN
   2330..2454    -  protein_bind   attR2: mutant version of attR; recombination site for the Gateway® LR reaction LR Clonase™
   2507..2548    +  CDS            V5 tag: epitope tag from simian virus 5
   2592..2816    +  polyA_signal   bGH poly(A) signal: bovine growth hormone polyadenylation signal
   2820..2841    +  promoter       SV40 promoter (fragment): SV40 enhancer and early promoter
   2862..3095    +  rep_origin     f1 ori (fragment) (sequence partly withheld): f1 bacteriophage origin of replication; arrow indicates direction of (+) strand synthesis
   3100..3147    +  protein_bind   FRT: FLP-mediated recombination occurs in the 8-bp core sequence TCTAGAAA (Turan and Bode, 2011). FLP recombinase from the Saccharomyces cerevisiae 2μ plasmid
   3155..4177    +  CDS            HygR: aminoglycoside phosphotransferase from E. coli; aph(4)-Ia; confers resistance to hygromycin
   4187..4312    +  CDS            ble (fragment): BLE_KLEPN - Experimental evidence at protein level: Swiss-Prot protein existence level 1. Binding protein with a strong affinity to the bleomycin family of antibiotics. Binds to CL990; an antimitotic-antibiotic compound. From Klebsiella pneumoniae.
   4307..4428    +  polyA_signal   SV40 poly(A) signal: SV40 polyadenylation signal
   4501..4517    -  protein_bind   lac operator: The lac repressor binds to the lac operator to inhibit transcription in E. coli. This inhibition can be relieved by adding lactose or isopropyl-β-D-thiogalactopyranoside (IPTG). lac repressor encoded by lacI
   4525..4555    -  promoter       lac promoter: promoter for the E. coli lac operon
   4570..4591    -  protein_bind   CAP binding site: CAP binding activates transcription in the presence of cAMP. E. coli catabolite activator protein
   4604..4696    -  CDS            lacI (fragment): lac repressor; lacI; The lac repressor binds to the lac operator to inhibit transcription in E. coli. This inhibition can be relieved by adding lactose or isopropyl-β-D-thiogalactopyranoside (IPTG).
   4879..5467    -  rep_origin     ori: high-copy-number ColE1/pMB1/pBR322/pUC origin of replication
   5638..6498    -  CDS            AmpR: β-lactamase; bla; confers resistance to ampicillin, carbenicillin, and related antibiotics
   6499..6603    -  promoter       AmpR promoter: bla
   6662..6714    -  misc_feature   bom (fragment): basis of mobility region from pBR322
