[The description below was written by a language model from this plasmid's Addgene catalogue record and pLannotate feature annotations shown in this document.]
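Description:
pFRT-TO-DEST is an empty Gateway destination vector for mammalian expression, built for the Flp-In T-REx system and derived from pFRT-EGFP-DEST. Although the catalogue lists it under "Gateway entry vector", its stated purpose and its attR1/attR2 sites identify it as a destination vector that receives inserts from entry clones by LR recombination. In bacteria it replicates from a high-copy ColE1/pUC-type origin and carries ampicillin resistance on the backbone. The Gateway cassette between the attR sites contributes chloramphenicol resistance and the ccdB toxin gene. The unrecombined plasmid therefore has to be maintained in a ccdB-tolerant strain, and ccdB counter-selects against non-recombinant plasmid after the LR reaction.

The expression unit consists of the CMV immediate-early enhancer and promoter followed by short matches to tet operator-containing promoters. This is consistent with a tetracycline-operator-controlled CMV promoter ("TO") that is repressed by Tet repressor in T-REx host cells and induced with tetracycline or doxycycline. Downstream of attR2 lie an annotated V5 epitope tag sequence and the bGH polyadenylation signal; the record does not state whether the V5 tag is intended to be fused in frame to inserts.

An FRT site sits directly upstream of a hygromycin resistance coding sequence and an SV40 poly(A) signal, and no complete promoter is annotated in front of that gene. This arrangement fits the Flp-In design. There, Flp-mediated recombination into a genomic FRT site in the host line places the hygromycin gene behind a resident promoter, so hygromycin selects for single-copy, site-specific integrants. The vector is typically used to generate isogenic stable cell lines with inducible expression of a gene of interest. The remaining annotations, including the f1 ori, ble, lacI and SV40 promoter fragments, are partial matches.
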