Addgene plasmid #106348: pFRT-TO-DEST
Purpose: (Empty Backbone) Destination vector for gateway cloning. Developed for Flp-In T-REx system.
Depositing lab: Thomas Tuschl. Depositing organization: Rockefeller University. Publication: DND1 maintains germline stem cells via recruitment of the CCR4-NOT complex to target mRNAs. Yamaji M, Jishage M, Meyer C, Suryawanshi H, Der E, Yamaji M, Garzia A, Morozov P, Manickavel S, McFarland HL, Roeder RG, Hafner M, Tuschl T. Nature. 2017 Mar 23;543(7646):568-572. doi: 10.1038/nature21690. Epub 2017 Mar 15. PubMed 28297718.
Backbone
  Vector backbone: pFRT-EGFP-DEST
  Vector type: Mammalian Expression ; Gateway entry vector
  Selectable markers: Hygromycin
Growth in bacteria
  Bacterial resistance: Chloramphenicol and Ampicillin, 25 & 100 μg/mL
  Growth temperature: 37°C
  Growth strain: ccdB Survival
  Copy number: High Copy
Gene/Insert
  Gene/Insert name: None
Terms and licenses: Academic/Nonprofit Terms; Industry Terms: Not Available to Industry
How to cite: pFRT-TO-DEST was a gift from Thomas Tuschl (Addgene plasmid # 106348 ; http://n2t.net/addgene:106348 ; RRID:Addgene_106348)
